Addgene plasmid #99322: STARR-seq luciferase INF enhancer vector_ORI_ISG15
Purpose: Luciferase validation vector with ISG15 enhancer inserted downstream of the reporter gene. The candidate's enhancer activity is reflected by luciferase activity
Depositing lab: Alexander Stark. Publication: Resolving systematic errors in widely used enhancer activity assays in human cells. Muerdter F, Boryn LM, Woodfin AR, Neumayr C, Rath M, Zabidi MA, Pagani M, Haberle V, Kazmar T, Catarino RR, Schernhuber K, Arnold CD, Stark A. Nat Methods. 2017 Dec 11. pii: nmeth.4534. doi: 10.1038/nmeth.4534. PubMed 29256496.
Backbone
  Vector backbone: STARR-seq luciferase INF enhancer vector_ORI
  Backbone manufacturer: Promega
  Backbone size w/o insert (bp): 3983
  Vector type: Mammalian Expression, Luciferase ; STARR-seq Luciferase validation vector
Growth in bacteria
  Bacterial resistance: Ampicillin, 100 μg/mL
  Growth temperature: 37°C
  Growth strain: DH5alpha
  Copy number: High Copy
Gene/Insert
  Gene/Insert name: enhancer; chr1: 947976 -949995
  Species: H. sapiens (human)
  Insert size (bp): 2020
  Entrez Gene: ISG15 (a.k.a. G1P2, IFI15, IMD38, IP17, UCRP, hUCRP)
  Cloning method: Gibson Cloning
Terms and licenses: Academic/Nonprofit Terms; Industry Terms: Not Available to Industry
Depositor comments: This vector has the ISG15 enhancer cloned downstream of the reporter gene; The origin of replication (ORI) substitutes the core promoter . Please see bioRxiv for preprint article. Posted 17 July 2017. DOI: 10.1101/164590
How to cite: STARR-seq luciferase INF enhancer vector_ORI_ISG15 was a gift from Alexander Stark (Addgene plasmid # 99322 ; http://n2t.net/addgene:99322 ; RRID:Addgene_99322)
