[The description below was written by a language model from this plasmid's Addgene catalogue record and pLannotate feature annotations shown in this document.]
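Description:
STARR-seq luciferase INF enhancer vector_ORI_ISG15 is a mammalian luciferase reporter plasmid of about 6 kb, built on a Promega-derived luciferase backbone and used to validate individual enhancer candidates identified in STARR-seq screens. It is maintained in E. coli as a high-copy plasmid through a ColE1/pUC-type origin and selected with ampicillin via the β-lactamase gene.

The reporter is the synthetic firefly luciferase gene luc2, followed by an SV40 polyadenylation signal. The design has no conventional minimal promoter. According to the depositor, the bacterial origin of replication substitutes for the core promoter. The feature table is consistent with this, since the ori lies immediately upstream of the luc2 coding sequence. The origin therefore has two jobs: plasmid replication in bacteria and transcription initiation in human cells.

The insert is a 2,020 bp human genomic fragment from chromosome 1 at the ISG15 locus, introduced by Gibson cloning downstream of the reporter gene. It serves as an interferon-related enhancer, and luciferase output reflects its activity. The ISG15 coding annotation in the feature table simply shows that this genomic segment overlaps ISG15 gene sequence. The record does not present it as an expression cassette for the protein. The remaining short annotations are partial matches and probably reflect backbone remnants or spurious similarity rather than functional elements. These include the tetracycline resistance, RSF origin, SV40 large T antigen and C16orf89 fragments.

The construct is typically transfected into human cells to measure enhancer strength in a setting that mirrors the ORI-based STARR-seq screening vector.
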