Features (pLannotate 1.2.2; 11 found; start..end, strand, type, name):
   1052..1543    +  CDS            ISG15: ISG15_HUMAN - Also known as G1P2, UCRP. Experimental evidence at protein level: Swiss-Prot protein existence level 1. Ubiquitin-like protein which plays a key role in the innate immune response to viral infection either via its conjugation to a target protein (ISGylation) or via its action as a free or unconjugated protein. ISGylation involves a cascade of enzymatic reactions involving E1, E2, and E3 enzymes which catalyze the conjugation of ISG15 to a lysine residue in the target protein. Its target proteins include IFIT1, MX1/MxA, PPM1B, UBE2L6, UBA7, CHMP5, CHMP2A, CHMP4B and CHMP6. Can als
   1684..1749    +  CDS            TcR (fragment): tetracycline efflux protein; tet; confers resistance to tetracycline
   1748..1873    -  rep_origin     RSF ori (fragment): Plasmids containing the RSF 1030 origin of replication can be propagated in E. coli cells that contain additional plasmids with compatible origins.
   1891..1932    +  promoter       AmpR promoter (fragment): bla
   1933..2793    +  CDS            AmpR: β-lactamase confers resistance to ampicillin, carbenicillin, and related antibiotics
   2983..3571    -  rep_origin     ori: high-copy-number ColE1/pMB1/pBR322/pUC origin of replication
   3676..5328    +  CDS            luciferase: firefly luciferase synthetic luc2 version of the luciferase gene
   5372..5493    -  polyA_signal   SV40 poly(A) signal: SV40 polyadenylation signal
   5516..5584    -  CDS            large T antigen (fragment): large T antigen from SV40 (simian virus 40)
   5600..5668    +  CDS            TcR (fragment): tetracycline efflux protein; tet; confers resistance to tetracycline
   5842..83      -  CDS            C16orf89 (fragment) (across the origin): CP089_HUMAN - Experimental evidence at protein level: Swiss-Prot protein existence level 1. From Homo sapiens (Human).
>Addgene plasmid #99322 | STARR-seq luciferase INF enhancer vector_ORI_ISG15 | addgene full sequence | sequence record 190934 | Addgene NGS Result
GAGGATCGCTTTAGCCTGGCAGGCGGAGGTTGCAATGAGATGAGATCGTGCCTCTGCACTCCAGCCTGGG
CGACAGAGTGAGAGACCCTGTCTCAAAAACACAAAAACAACAACAACAAAAAAACACCAATCTGAGCAAA
TACTGCCCTAAACCGAGTGTTGTTATCTCTGGGTAGTTTGGAGTTCTTGTTTCTCAATTAACCATGGGGA
TGTTTTCCAAGTTTACTAATTTTGCAAGTTGGTAAATGGAAAATGAAACCATTAGTCCATGTGATGACAG
CTTTAGTGCATCCTGTGAAGGATCTGGAATGCGCGATATTTAGGTGTTTCCAGGGTGTTGGGTGGGGGTG
GGGATGCCGTCCGCTGTCCGGAGTCCCCACCACTTTTGCTTTTCCCTGTCTTTCGGTCATTCGGTTTTGT
TTCTTCCGCTCACTCTGGGGCATGCCTCGGGAAAGGGAAACCGAAACTGAAGCCAAATTTGGCCACCAGC
GCAGGCTCGGCGGCACGCCCCCTGACGTGTGTGCCTCAGGCTTAATAATAGGGCCGGTGCTGCCTGCGGA
AGCCGGCGGCTGAGAGGCAGCGAACTCATCTTTGCCAGTACAGGAGCTCGTGCCGTGGCCCACAGCCCAC
AGCCCACAGCCATGGTAAGGCAGATGTCACAGGTGGGGGGAGGTGGGCTCTGTGCCAGCCAATTTTCGTC
TCCCTCCCCCAGCCAAGGTCTCCCAGGGGTGCAGGGAGAGCGGAGCTGCTCAGAGCTTGGCCAGGTTCTA
AGTGTGCTCCTGAAAGCAGGTCACCCCTGAGATCCTCAGGGTGGGGCACAGAGGGGCACCCTAGCAGGTA
AAGGGAGGCCACGGGATGGCGGTGGGCAGCTGGCCTTCTAGTAACGAGCCCTCAGTGCCTTCTGTGCCTG
GGGTCCCTGCCGACGGGATGTAGAGGACAGACAGGAGGGAGCACTGTCCCTGGGTACAGGAGCTCGCCCT
GCAGCCAGTGCCTTGTGTGTGGTGGGCCTGGGGCTGGCGCCGCAGTCTCTGAACCTGTGTGACGCCTGCA
GGGCTGGGACCTGACGGTGAAGATGCTGGCGGGCAACGAATTCCAGGTGTCCCTGAGCAGCTCCATGTCG
GTGTCAGAGCTGAAGGCGCAGATCACCCAGAAGATCGGCGTGCACGCCTTCCAGCAGCGTCTGGCTGTCC
ACCCGAGCGGTGTGGCGCTGCAGGACAGGGTCCCCCTTGCCAGCCAGGGCCTGGGCCCCGGCAGCACGGT
CCTGCTGGTGGTGGACAAATGCGACGAACCTCTGAACATCCTGGTGAGGAATAACAAGGGCCGCAGCAGC
ACCTACGAGGTGCGGCTGACGCAGACCGTGGCCCACCTGAAGCAGCAAGTGAGCGGGCTGGAGGGTGTGC
AGGACGACCTGTTCTGGCTGACCTTCGAGGGGAAGCCCCTGGAGGACCAGCTCCCGCTGGGGGAGTACGG
CCTCAAGCCCCTGAGCACCGTGTTCATGAATCTGCGCCTGCGGGGAGGCGGCACAGAGCCTGGCGGGCGG
AGCTAAGGGCCTCCACCAGCATCCGAGCAGGATCAAGGGCCGGAAATAAAGGCTGTTGTAAAGAGAAATG
GCTGCCTCTGTGTCTGTGCTTGCCCCTCCTCCAGCGTCCGCCTCAGACCCCTGGTGATGGGGCGGGAGAA
GTCTCGTCGCCGCACTTATGACTGTCTTCTTTATCATGCAACTCGTAGGACAGGTGCCGGCAGCGCTCTT
CCGCTTCCTCGCTCACTGACTCGCTGCGCTCGGTCGTTCGGCTGCGGCGAGCGGTATCAGCTCACTCAAA
GGCGGTAATACGGTTATCCACAGAATCAGGGGATAACGCAGGAAAGAACATGTCTTGAGAGACGTACTAG
TAACCCTGATAAATGCTTCAATAATATTGAAAAAGGACGAGTATGAGCATCCAACATTTTCGTGTCGCAC
TCATTCCCTTCTTTGCGGCATTTTGCTTGCCTGTTTTTGCACACCCCGAAACGCTGGTGAAAGTAAAAGA
TGCTGAAGATCAACTGGGTGCAAGAGTGGGCTATATCGAACTGGATCTCAATAGCGGCAAGATCCTTGAG
TCTTTCCGCCCCGAAGAACGATTCCCGATGATGAGCACTTTCAAAGTACTGCTATGTGGCGCGGTGTTGT
CCCGTATAGACGCCGGGCAAGAGCAGCTTGGTCGCCGTATACACTACTCACAAAACGACTTGGTTGAGTA
CTCGCCGGTCACGGAAAAGCATCTTACGGATGGCATGACGGTAAGAGAATTGTGTAGTGCTGCCATTACC
ATGAGCGACAACACCGCGGCCAACTTACTTCTGACAACGATCGGAGGCCCTAAGGAGCTGACTGCATTTC
TTCATAATATGGGTGATCATGTGACCCGGCTTGACCGCTGGGAACCAGAGTTGAACGAAGCCATACCGAA
CGACGAGCGTGATACCACGATGCCAGTAGCAATGGCCACAACTCTTCGGAAACTACTCACTGGCGAACTT
CTTACTCTAGCATCACGACAGCAGCTCATAGACTGGATGGAGGCGGACAAAGTAGCAGGACCACTTCTTC
GCTCGGCCCTCCCTGCTGGCTGGTTCATTGCTGACAAATCGGGGGCCGGTGAACGCGGCTCTCGCGGCAT
CATTGCTGCGCTGGGGCCTGATGGTAAGCCCTCACGAATCGTAGTGATCTACACGACGGGGAGTCAGGCC
ACTATGGACGAACGAAATAGGCAGATCGCTGAGATCGGTGCCTCACTGATCAAGCACTGGTAACCACTGC
AGTGGTTTAGCATTTGCGGCCGCTGTCAGACCAAGTTTACTCATATATACTTTAGATTGATTTAAAACTT
CATTTTTAATTTAAAAGGATCTAGGTGAAGATCCTTTTTGATAATCTCATGACATGTGAGCAAAAGGCCA
GCAAAAGGCCAGGAACCGTAAAAAGGCCGCGTTGCTGGCGTTTTTCCATAGGCTCCGCCCCCCTGACGAG
CATCACAAAAATCGACGCTCAAGTCAGAGGTGGCGAAACCCGACAGGACTATAAAGATACCAGGCGTTTC
CCCCTGGAAGCTCCCTCGTGCGCTCTCCTGTTCCGACCCTGCCGCTTACCGGATACCTGTCCGCCTTTCT
CCCTTCGGGAAGCGTGGCGCTTTCTCATAGCTCACGCTGTAGGTATCTCAGTTCGGTGTAGGTCGTTCGC
TCCAAGCTGGGCTGTGTGCACGAACCCCCCGTTCAGCCCGACCGCTGCGCCTTATCCGGTAACTATCGTC
TTGAGTCCAACCCGGTAAGACACGACTTATCGCCACTGGCAGCAGCCACTGGTAACAGGATTAGCAGAGC
GAGGTATGTAGGCGGTGCTACAGAGTTCTTGAAGTGGTGGCCTAACTACGGCTACACTAGAAGAACAGTA
TTTGGTATCTGCGCTCTGCTGAAGCCAGTTACCTTCGGAAAAAGAGTTGGTAGCTCTTGATCCGGCAAAC
AAACCACCGCTGGTAGCGGTGGTTTTTTTGTTTGCAAGCAGCAGATTACGCGCAGAAAAAAAGGATCTCA
AGAAGATCCTTTGATCTTTTCTACGGGGTCTGACGCTCAGTGGAACGAAAACTCACGTTAAGGGATTTTG
AAGCTTGGCAATCCGGTACTGTTGGTAAAGCCACCATGGAAGATGCCAAAAACATTAAGAAGGGCCCAGC
GCCATTCTACCCACTCGAAGACGGGACCGCCGGCGAGCAGCTGCACAAAGCCATGAAGCGCTACGCCCTG
GTGCCCGGCACCATCGCCTTTACCGACGCACATATCGAGGTGGACATTACCTACGCCGAGTACTTCGAGA
TGAGCGTTCGGCTGGCAGAAGCTATGAAGCGCTATGGGCTGAATACAAACCATCGGATCGTGGTGTGCAG
CGAGAATAGCTTGCAGTTCTTCATGCCCGTGTTGGGTGCCCTGTTCATCGGTGTGGCTGTGGCCCCAGCT
AACGACATCTACAACGAGCGCGAGCTGCTGAACAGCATGGGCATCAGCCAGCCCACCGTCGTATTCGTGA
GCAAGAAAGGGCTGCAAAAGATCCTCAACGTGCAAAAGAAGCTACCGATCATACAAAAGATCATCATCAT
GGATAGCAAGACCGACTACCAGGGCTTCCAAAGCATGTACACCTTCGTGACTTCCCATTTGCCACCCGGC
TTCAACGAGTACGACTTCGTGCCCGAGAGCTTCGACCGGGACAAAACCATCGCCCTGATCATGAACAGTA
GTGGCAGTACCGGATTGCCCAAGGGCGTAGCCCTACCGCACCGCACCGCTTGTGTCCGATTCAGTCATGC
CCGCGACCCCATCTTCGGCAACCAGATCATCCCCGACACCGCTATCCTCAGCGTGGTGCCATTTCACCAC
GGCTTCGGCATGTTCACCACGCTGGGCTACTTGATCTGCGGCTTTCGGGTCGTGCTCATGTACCGCTTCG
AGGAGGAGCTATTCTTGCGCAGCTTGCAAGACTATAAGATTCAATCTGCCCTGCTGGTGCCCACACTATT
TAGCTTCTTCGCTAAGAGCACTCTCATCGACAAGTACGACCTAAGCAACTTGCACGAGATCGCCAGCGGC
GGGGCGCCGCTCAGCAAGGAGGTAGGTGAGGCCGTGGCCAAACGCTTCCACCTACCAGGCATCCGCCAGG
GCTACGGCCTGACAGAAACAACCAGCGCCATTCTGATCACCCCCGAAGGGGACGACAAGCCTGGCGCAGT
AGGCAAGGTGGTGCCCTTCTTCGAGGCTAAGGTGGTGGACTTGGACACCGGTAAGACACTGGGTGTGAAC
CAGCGCGGCGAGCTGTGCGTCCGTGGCCCCATGATCATGAGCGGCTACGTTAACAACCCCGAGGCTACAA
ACGCTCTCATCGACAAGGACGGCTGGCTGCACAGCGGCGACATCGCCTACTGGGACGAGGACGAGCACTT
CTTCATCGTGGACCGGCTGAAGAGCCTGATCAAATACAAGGGCTACCAGGTAGCCCCAGCCGAACTGGAG
AGCATCCTGCTGCAACACCCCAACATCTTCGACGCCGGGGTCGCCGGCCTGCCCGACGACGATGCCGGCG
AGCTGCCCGCCGCAGTCGTCGTGCTGGAACACGGTAAAACCATGACCGAGAAGGAGATCGTGGACTATGT
GGCCAGCCAGGTTACAACCGCCAAGAAGCTGCGCGGTGGTGTTGTGTTCGTGGACGAGGTGCCTAAAGGA
CTGACCGGCAAGTTGGACGCCCGCAAGATCCGCGAGATTCTCATTAAGGCCAAGAAGGGCGGCAAGATCG
CCGTGTAATAATTCTAGAGTCGGGGCGGCCGGCCGCTTCGAGCAGACATGATAAGATACATTGATGAGTT
TGGACAAACCACAACTAGAATGCAGTGAAAAAAATGCTTTATTTGTGAAATTTGTGATGCTATTGCTTTA
TTTGTAACCATTATAAGCTGCAATAAACAAGTTAACAACAACAATTGCATTCATTTTATGTTTCAGGTTC
AGGGGGAGGTGTGGGAGGTTTTTTAAAGCAAGTAAAACCTCTACAAATGTGGTAAAATCGATAAGGATCC
GTCGACCGATGCCCTTGAGAGCCTTCAACCCAGTCAGCTCCTTCCGGTGGGCGCGGGGCATGACTATCCT
GGATGCTATGCCCTCATCAGATAGATAATTTGCAAATATTTCTTCCCATTCTATGGATTGTCTTTTCACT
TTCTCAATAGTGTCCCAGAGTTCATTTTTGTAGAAAATAAAAGATAGGTCTCTTTTATTAAAAAACAATC
TGAGGCTCCGGGTGCAGTGGCTCACGCCTGTAATCCCAGCAGTTTCAGAGGCCGAGGCAGGTGGATCACT
TGAGCCCAGGAGTTCGAGATCAGCCTGGGCGACATGGCGAGACCCCCATCTCTACTAAAAATACAAAAAA
TTAGCCGGGCCTGGTGGTGCACCCCTGTGGTCCCAGCTACGTGGGAGGCTGAGGTGA
